>Addgene plasmid #221474 | pDONR223_NKX2-1_W208L | addgene full sequence | sequence record 437830 | Addgene NGS Result
CAAATAATGATTTTATTTTGACTGATAGTGACCTGTTCGTTGCAACAAATTGATGAGCAATGCTTTTTTA
TAATGCCAACTTTGTACAAAAAAGTTGGCACCATGTCGATGAGTCCAAAGCACACGACTCCGTTCTCAGT
GTCTGACATCTTGAGTCCCCTGGAGGAAAGCTACAAGAAAGTGGGCATGGAGGGCGGCGGCCTCGGGGCT
CCGCTGGCGGCGTACAGGCAGGGCCAGGCGGCACCGCCAACAGCGGCCATGCAGCAGCACGCCGTGGGGC
ACCACGGCGCCGTCACCGCCGCCTACCACATGACGGCGGCGGGGGTGCCCCAGCTCTCGCACTCCGCCGT
GGGGGGCTACTGCAACGGCAACCTGGGCAACATGAGCGAGCTGCCGCCGTACCAGGACACCATGAGGAAC
AGCGCCTCTGGCCCCGGATGGTACGGCGCCAACCCAGACCCGCGCTTCCCCGCCATCTCCCGCTTCATGG
GCCCGGCGAGCGGCATGAACATGAGCGGCATGGGCGGCCTGGGCTCGCTGGGGGACGTGAGCAAGAACAT
GGCCCCGCTGCCAAGCGCGCCGCGCAGGAAGCGCCGGGTGCTCTTCTCGCAGGCGCAGGTGTACGAGCTG
GAGCGACGCTTCAAGCAACAGAAGTACCTGTCGGCGCCGGAGCGCGAGCACCTGGCCAGCATGATCCACC
TGACGCCCACGCAGGTCAAGATCTTGTTCCAGAACCACCGCTACAAAATGAAGCGCCAGGCCAAGGACAA
GGCGGCGCAGCAGCAACTGCAGCAGGACAGCGGCGGCGGCGGGGGCGGCGGGGGCACCGGGTGCCCGCAG
CAGCAACAGGCTCAGCAGCAGTCGCCGCGACGCGTGGCGGTGCCGGTCCTGGTGAAAGACGGCAAACCGT
GCCAGGCGGGTGCCCCCGCGCCGGGCGCCGCCAGCCTACAAGGCCACGCGCAGCAGCAGGCGCAGCACCA
GGCGCAGGCCGCGCAGGCGGCGGCAGCGGCCATCTCCGTGGGCAGCGGTGGCGCCGGCCTTGGCGCACAC
CCGGGCCACCAGCCAGGCAGCGCAGGCCAGTCTCCGGACCTGGCGCACCACGCCGCCAGCCCCGCGGCGC
TGCAGGGCCAGGTATCCAGCCTGTCCCACCTGAACTCCTCGGGCTCGGACTACGGCACCATGTCCTGCTC
CACCTTGCTATACGGTCGGACCTGGTTGCCAACTTTCTTGTACAAAGTTGGCATTATAAGAAAGCATTGC
TTATCAATTTGTTGCAACGAACAGGTCACTATCAGTCAAAATAAAATCATTATTTGCCATCCAGCTGATA
TCCCCTATAGTGAGTCGTATTACATGGTCATAGCTGTTTCCTGGCAGCTCTGGCCCGTGTCTCAAAATCT
CTGATGTTACATTGCACAAGATAAAAATATATCATCATGCCTCCTCTAGACCAGCCAGGACAGAAATGCC
TCGACTTCGCTGCTACCCAAGGTTGCCGGGTGACGCACACCGTGGAAACGGATGAAGGCACGAACCCAGT
GGACATAAGCCTGTTCGGTTCGTAAGCTGTAATGCAAGTAGCGTATGCGCTCACGCAACTGGTCCAGAAC
CTTGACCGAACGCAGCGGTGGTAACGGCGCAGTGGCGGTTTTCATGGCTTGTTATGACTGTTTTTTTGGG
GTACAGTCTATGCCTCGGGCATCCAAGCAGCAAGCGCGTTACGCCGTGGGTCGATGTTTGATGTTATGGA
GCAGCAACGATGTTACGCAGCAGGGCAGTCGCCCTAAAACAAAGTTAAACATTATGAGGGAAGCGGTGAT
CGCCGAAGTATCGACTCAACTATCAGAGGTAGTTGGCGTCATCGAGCGCCATCTCGAACCGACGTTGCTG
GCCGTACATTTGTACGGCTCCGCAGTGGATGGCGGCCTGAAGCCACACAGTGATATTGATTTGCTGGTTA
CGGTGACCGTAAGGCTTGATGAAACAACGCGGCGAGCTTTGATCAACGACCTTTTGGAAACTTCGGCTTC
CCCTGGAGAGAGCGAGATTCTCCGCGCTGTAGAAGTCACCATTGTTGTGCACGACGACATCATTCCGTGG
CGTTATCCAGCTAAGCGCGAACTGCAATTTGGAGAATGGCAGCGCAATGACATTCTTGCAGGTATCTTCG
AGCCAGCCACGATCGACATTGATCTGGCTATCTTGCTGACAAAAGCAAGAGAACATAGCGTTGCCTTGGT
AGGTCCAGCGGCGGAGGAACTCTTTGATCCGGTTCCTGAACAGGATCTATTTGAGGCGCTAAATGAAACC
TTAACGCTATGGAACTCGCCGCCCGACTGGGCTGGCGATGAGCGAAATGTAGTGCTTACGTTGTCCCGCA
TTTGGTACAGCGCAGTAACCGGCAAAATCGCGCCGAAGGATGTCGCTGCCGACTGGGCAATGGAGCGCCT
GCCGGCCCAGTATCAGCCCGTCATACTTGAAGCTAGACAGGCTTATCTTGGACAAGAAGAAGATCGCTTG
GCCTCGCGCGCAGATCAGTTGGAAGAATTTGTCCACTACGTGAAAGGCGAGATCACCAAGGTAGTCGGCA
AATAACCCTCGAGCCACCCATGACCAAAATCCCTTAACGTGAGTTACGCGTCGTTCCACTGAGCGTCAGA
CCCCGTAGAAAAGATCAAAGGATCTTCTTGAGATCCTTTTTTTCTGCGCGTAATCTGCTGCTTGCAAACA
AAAAAACCACCGCTACCAGCGGTGGTTTGTTTGCCGGATCAAGAGCTACCAACTCTTTTTCCGAAGGTAA
CTGGCTTCAGCAGAGCGCAGATACCAAATACTGTTCTTCTAGTGTAGCCGTAGTTAGGCCACCACTTCAA
GAACTCTGTAGCACCGCCTACATACCTCGCTCTGCTAATCCTGTTACCAGTGGCTGCTGCCAGTGGCGAT
AAGTCGTGTCTTACCGGGTTGGACTCAAGACGATAGTTACCGGATAAGGCGCAGCGGTCGGGCTGAACGG
GGGGTTCGTGCACACAGCCCAGCTTGGAGCGAACGACCTACACCGAACTGAGATACCTACAGCGTGAGCT
ATGAGAAAGCGCCACGCTTCCCGAAGGGAGAAAGGCGGACAGGTATCCGGTAAGCGGCAGGGTCGGAACA
GGAGAGCGCACGAGGGAGCTTCCAGGGGGAAACGCCTGGTATCTTTATAGTCCTGTCGGGTTTCGCCACC
TCTGACTTGAGCGTCGATTTTTGTGATGCTCGTCAGGGGGGCGGAGCCTATGGAAAAACGCCAGCAACGC
GGCCTTTTTACGGTTCCTGGCCTTTTGCTGGCCTTTTGCTCACATGTTCTTTCCTGCGTTATCCCCTGAT
TCTGTGGATAACCGTATTACCGCCTTTGAGTGAGCTGATACCGCTCGCCGCAGCCGAACGACCGAGCGCA
GCGAGTCAGTGAGCGAGGAAGCGGAAGAGCGCCCAATACGCAAACCGCCTCTCCCCGCGCGTTGGCCGAT
TCATTAATGCAGCTGGCACGACAGGTTTCCCGACTGGAAAGCGGGCAGTGAGCGCAACGCAATTAATACG
CGTACCGCTAGCCAGGAAGAGTTTGTAGAAACGCAAAAAGGCCATCCGTCAGGATGGCCTTCTGCTTAGT
TTGATGCCTGGCAGTTTATGGCGGGCGTCCTGCCCGCCACCCTCCGGGCCGTTGCTTCACAACGTTCAAA
TCCGCTCCCGGCGGATTTGTCCTACTCAGGAGAGCGTTCACCGACAAACAACAGATAAAACGAAAGGCCC
AGTCTTCCGACTGAGCCTTTCGTTTTATTTGATGCCTGGCAGTTCCCTACTCTCGCGTTAACGCTAGCAT
GGATGTTTTCCCAGTCACGACGTTGTAAAACGACGGCCAGTCTTAAGCTCGGGCCC
Features (pLannotate 1.2.2; 12 found; start..end, strand, type, name):
      2..97      +  protein_bind   attL3: mutant version of attL; recombination site for the Gateway® LR reaction LR Clonase™
    103..1215    +  CDS            NKX2-1: NKX21_HUMAN - Also known as NKX2A, TITF1, TTF1. Experimental evidence at protein level: Swiss-Prot protein existence level 1. Transcription factor that binds and activates the promoter of thyroid specific genes such as thyroglobulin, thyroperoxidase, and thyrotropin receptor. Crucial in the maintenance of the thyroid differentiation phenotype. May play a role in lung development and surfactant homeostasis. Forms a regulatory loop with GRHL2 that coordinates lung epithelial cell morphogenesis and differentiation. Activates the transcription of GNRHR and plays a role in enhancing the circadian o
   1220..1315    -  protein_bind   attL3: mutant version of attL; recombination site for the Gateway® LR reaction LR Clonase™
   1334..1352    -  promoter       T7 promoter: promoter for bacteriophage T7 RNA polymerase
   1542..1565    +  promoter       Pc promoter (fragment): intI1 (promoter lies within the coding sequence); class 1 integron promoter
   1741..1797    +  CDS            GmR (fragment): gentamycin acetyltransferase; aacC1; confers resistance to gentamycin
   1804..2595    +  CDS            SmR: aminoglycoside adenylyltransferase (Murphy, 1985); aadA; confers resistance to spectinomycin and streptomycin
   2688..3276    +  rep_origin     ori: high-copy-number ColE1/pMB1/pBR322/pUC origin of replication
   3459..3551    +  CDS            lacI (fragment): lac repressor; lacI; The lac repressor binds to the lac operator to inhibit transcription in E. coli. This inhibition can be relieved by adding lactose or isopropyl-β-D-thiogalactopyranoside (IPTG).
   3606..3633    -  terminator     rrnB T2 terminator: transcription terminator T2 from the E. coli rrnB gene
   3765..3808    +  terminator     rrnB T1 terminator: Escherichia coli rrnB; transcription terminator T1 from the E. coli rrnB gene
   3855..3891    -  CDS            lacZα (fragment): LacZα fragment of β-galactosidase; lacZ fragment
