[The description below was written by a language model from this plasmid's Addgene catalogue record and pLannotate feature annotations shown in this document.]
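Description:
pDONR223_NKX2-1_W208L is a Gateway entry clone built on the Invitrogen pDONR223 backbone and carrying the human NKX2-1 open reading frame with a W208L substitution, described by the depositor as a DNA-binding mutation. It is catalogued as a Gateway donor vector, but the sequenced plasmid (3,906 nt) has the 1,113 bp coding sequence flanked by two attL-type recombination sites in opposite orientations. That is the arrangement of a finished entry clone, ready for an LR Clonase reaction. The annotation software labels both sites as attL3 variants, and the record does not otherwise specify which attL sites they are. The listed backbone size of 5,005 bp refers to the empty donor vector, whose replaceable cassette is no longer present. The insert was assembled by Gibson cloning, derives in part from a Mammalian Gene Collection clone, and is based on the 371-amino-acid short isoform of NKX2-1.

The plasmid is propagated in E. coli from a high-copy ColE1/pUC-type origin and selected with spectinomycin through the aadA (SmR) aminoglycoside adenylyltransferase gene. This gene sits downstream of a fragment of the class 1 integron Pc promoter and a residual piece of a gentamicin resistance gene. rrnB T1 and T2 terminators lie upstream of the cloning region and insulate it from read-through transcription. A T7 promoter lies beyond the 3′ attL site on the opposite strand, and short lacI and lacZα remnants are backbone carry-over. No eukaryotic promoter, tag or reporter is annotated, so the construct is not itself an expression vector. It serves as a source for shuttling the mutant ORF into Gateway destination vectors for overexpression. NKX2-1 is a lineage transcription factor of thyroid and lung, and the associated work concerns its dosage-dependent oncogenic regulation in lung adenocarcinoma.
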