Addgene plasmid #221474: pDONR223_NKX2-1_W208L
Purpose: Gateway cloning of NKX2-1 W208L DNA binding mutation overexpression
Depositing lab: Matthew Meyerson. Depositing organization: Broad Institute. Publication: Dosage amplification dictates oncogenic regulation by the NKX2-1 lineage factor in lung adenocarcinoma. Pulice JL, Meyerson M. bioRxiv [Preprint]. 2023 Oct 27:2023.10.26.563996. doi: 10.1101/2023.10.26.563996. PubMed 37994369.
Backbone
  Vector backbone: pDONR223
  Backbone manufacturer: Invitrogen
  Backbone size w/o insert (bp): 5005
  Vector type: Gateway Donor Vector
Growth in bacteria
  Bacterial resistance: Spectinomycin, 50 μg/mL
  Growth temperature: 37°C
  Growth strain: DH5alpha
  Copy number: High Copy
Gene/Insert
  Gene/Insert name: NKX2-1
  Species: H. sapiens (human)
  Insert size (bp): 1113
  Mutation: W208L
  Entrez Gene: NKX2-1 (a.k.a. BCH, BHC, NK-2, NKX2.1, NKX2A, NMTC1, T/EBP, TEBP, TITF1, TTF-1, TTF1)
  Cloning method: Gibson Cloning
  Sequencing primers: 5′ M13pUC-fwd; 3′ M13rev
Resource information
  A portion of this plasmid was derived from a plasmid made by: Mammalian Gene Collection (pOTB7-NKX2-1)
Terms and licenses: Academic/Nonprofit Terms; Industry Terms: Not Available to Industry
Depositor comments: Cloning based on backbone of 371AA short isoform of NKX2-1 ORF
How to cite: pDONR223_NKX2-1_W208L was a gift from Matthew Meyerson (Addgene plasmid # 221474 ; http://n2t.net/addgene:221474 ; RRID:Addgene_221474)
